Addgene plasmid #26839: pXP322
Purpose: (Empty Backbone)
Depositing lab: Nancy DaSilva & Suzanne Sandmeyer. Depositing organization: University of California, Irvine. Publication: A vector set for systematic metabolic engineering in Saccharomyces cerevisiae. Fang F, Salmon K, Shen MW, Aeling KA, Ito E, Irwin B, Tran UP, Hatfield GW, Da Silva NA, Sandmeyer S. Yeast. 2011 Feb;28(2):123-36. doi: 10.1002/yea.1824. Epub 2010 Oct 8. PubMed 20936606.
Backbone
  Vector backbone: pUC18
  Backbone manufacturer: invitrogen
  Backbone size (bp): 5446
  Modifications to backbone: N/A
  Vector type: Yeast Expression
  Selectable markers: LEU2
Growth in bacteria
  Bacterial resistance: Ampicillin, 100 μg/mL
  Growth temperature: 37°C
  Growth strain: DH5alpha
  Copy number: Low Copy
Gene/Insert
  Gene/Insert name: None
  Cloning method: Restriction Enzyme; 5′ cloning site speI (not destroyed); 3′ cloning site XhoI (not destroyed)
  Sequencing primers: 5′ N/A
Terms and licenses: Academic/Nonprofit Terms; Industry Terms: Not Available to Industry
How to cite: pXP322 was a gift from Nancy DaSilva & Suzanne Sandmeyer (Addgene plasmid # 26839 ; http://n2t.net/addgene:26839 ; RRID:Addgene_26839)
