[The description below was written by a language model from this plasmid's Addgene catalogue record and pLannotate feature annotations shown in this document.]
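Description:
pXP322 is an empty yeast expression backbone of 5,446 bp built on pUC18, belonging to a vector set designed for systematic metabolic engineering in Saccharomyces cerevisiae. It is an E. coli–yeast shuttle plasmid. In bacteria it replicates from the ColE1/pUC-type origin and is selected with ampicillin through the β-lactamase gene. In yeast it is maintained by a CEN6/ARS element, which gives stable, centromeric, low-copy inheritance, and it is selected by LEU2 complementation of leucine auxotrophy. Remnants of the pUC lacZα region, lac promoter/operator and fragments of bom, rop and lacI are annotated, reflecting the parental backbone rather than functional payload. The catalogue lists the plasmid as low copy in bacteria even though the annotated origin is of the high-copy pUC type.

The expression cassette consists of the constitutive S. cerevisiae TEF1 promoter followed by a short gap and the CYC1 transcription terminator. No insert is present, and the record indicates that a gene of interest is placed between them by restriction cloning using SpeI at the 5′ end and XhoI at the 3′ end, both sites being retained. The cassette is inserted so that it splits the AmpR promoter region into two annotated fragments.

The LEU2 marker, with its own promoter, is flanked by two loxP sites in the same orientation. Cre recombinase can therefore excise the marker, allowing LEU2 selection to be reused in successive engineering rounds. This feature suits the plasmid to stepwise introduction of multiple genes when building or tuning yeast pathways.
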