Features (pLannotate 1.2.2; 20 found; start..end, strand, type, name):
    137..236     +  misc_feature   bom (fragment): basis of mobility region from pBR322
    242..396     -  CDS            lacZα (fragment): LacZα fragment of β-galactosidase; lacZ fragment
    399..439     -  misc_feature   MCS (fragment): pUC18/19 multiple cloning site
    440..473     +  protein_bind   loxP: Cre-mediated recombination occurs in the 8-bp core sequence (GCATACAT). Cre recombinase
    475..827     +  promoter       LEU2 promoter (fragment): S. cerevisiae LEU2
    828..1914    +  CDS            LEU2 (fragment): 3-isopropylmalate dehydrogenase, required for leucine biosynthesis; S. cerevisiae LEU2; yeast auxotrophic marker
   1915..1948    +  protein_bind   loxP: Cre-mediated recombination occurs in the 8-bp core sequence (GCATACAT). Cre recombinase
   1949..1970    -  misc_feature   MCS (fragment): pUC18/19 multiple cloning site
   1971..2462    +  misc_feature   CEN/ARS: S. cerevisiae CEN6 centromere fused to an autonomously replicating sequence
   2502..2518    -  protein_bind   lac operator: The lac repressor binds to the lac operator to inhibit transcription in E. coli. This inhibition can be relieved by adding lactose or isopropyl-β-D-thiogalactopyranoside (IPTG). lac repressor encoded by lacI
   2526..2556    -  promoter       lac promoter: promoter for the E. coli lac operon
   2571..2592    -  protein_bind   CAP binding site: CAP binding activates transcription in the presence of cAMP. E. coli catabolite activator protein
   2605..2697    -  CDS            lacI (fragment): lac repressor; lacI; The lac repressor binds to the lac operator to inhibit transcription in E. coli. This inhibition can be relieved by adding lactose or isopropyl-β-D-thiogalactopyranoside (IPTG).
   2880..3468    -  rep_origin     ori: high-copy-number ColE1/pMB1/pBR322/pUC origin of replication
   3639..4499    -  CDS            AmpR: β-lactamase; bla; confers resistance to ampicillin, carbenicillin, and related antibiotics
   4500..4520    -  promoter       AmpR promoter (fragment): bla
   4564..4971    +  promoter       TEF1 promoter: S. cerevisiae TEF1; promoter for EF-1α
   5009..5256    +  terminator     CYC1 terminator: S. cerevisiae CYC1; transcription terminator for CYC1
   5260..5351    -  promoter       AmpR promoter (fragment): bla
   5446..35      +  CDS            rop (fragment) (across the origin): Rop protein, which maintains plasmids at low copy number; rop
>Addgene plasmid #26839 | pXP322 | depositor full sequence | sequence record 12707 | Author sequence
TCGCGCGTTTCGGTGATGACGGTGAAAACCTCTGACACATGCAGCTCCCGGAGACGGTCACAGCTTGTCT
GTAAGCGGATGCCGGGAGCAGACAAGCCCGTCAGGGCGCGTCAGCGGGTGTTGGCGGGTGTCGGGGCTGG
CTTAACTATGCGGCATCAGAGCAGATTGTACTGAGAGTGCACCATATGCGGTGTGAAATACCGCACAGAT
GCGTAAGGAGAAAATACCGCATCAGGCGCCATTCGCCATTCAGGCTGCGCAACTGTTGGGAAGGGCGATC
GGTGCGGGCCTCTTCGCTATTACGCCAGCTGGCGAAAGGGGGATGTGCTGCAAGGCGATTAAGTTGGGTA
ACGCCAGGGTTTTCCCAGTCACGACGTTGTAAAACGACGGCCAGTGCCAAGCTTGCATGCCTGCAGGTCG
ACTCTAGAGGATCCCCGGGATAACTTCGTATAGCATACATTATACGAAGTTATTAACCATTATTTTTTTC
CTCAACATAACGAGAACACACAGGGGCGCTATCGCACAGAATCAAATTCGATGACTGGAAATTTTTTGTT
AATTTCAGAGGTCGCCTGACGCATATACCTTTTTCAACTGAAAAATTGGGAGAAAAAGGAAAGGTGAGAG
CGCCGGAACCGGCTTTTCATATAGAATAGAGAAGCGTTCATGACTAAATGCTTGCATCACAATACTTGAA
GTTGACAATATTATTTAAGGACCTATTGTTTTTCCAATAGGTGGTTAGCAATCGTCTTACTTTCTAACTT
TTCTTACCTTTTACATTTCAGCAATATATATATATATTTCAAGGATATACCATTCTAATGTCTGCCCCTA
AGAAGATCGTCGTTTTGCCAGGTGACCACGTTGGTCAAGAAATCACAGCCGAAGCCATTAAGGTTCTTAA
AGCTATTTCTGATGTTCGTTCCAATGTCAAGTTCGATTTCGAAAATCATTTAATTGGTGGTGCTGCTATC
GAAGCTACAGGTGTCCCACTTCCAGATGAGGCGCTGGAAGCCTCCAAGAAGGCTGATGCCGTTTTGTTAG
GTGCTGTGGGTGGTCCTAAATGGGGTACAGGTAGTGTTAGACCTGAACAAGGTTTACTAAAAATCCGTAA
AGAACTTCAATTGTACGCCAACTTAAGACCATGTAACTTTGCATCCGACTCTCTTTTAGACTTATCTCCA
ATCAAGCCACAATTTGCTAAAGGTACTGACTTCGTTGTTGTCAGAGAATTAGTGGGAGGTATTTACTTTG
GTAAGAGAAAGGAAGATGATGGTGATGGTGTCGCTTGGGATAGTGAACAATACACCGTTCCAGAAGTGCA
AAGAATCACAAGAATGGCCGCTTTCATGGCCCTACAACATGAGCCACCATTGCCTATTTGGTCCTTGGAT
AAAGCTAATGTTTTGGCCTCTTCAAGATTATGGAGAAAAACTGTGGAGGAAACCATCAAGAACGAATTTC
CTACATTGAAGGTTCAACATCAATTGATTGATTCTGCCGCCATGATCCTAGTTAAGAACCCAACCCACCT
AAATGGTATTATAATCACCAGCAACATGTTTGGTGATATCATCTCCGATGAAGCCTCCGTTATCCCAGGT
TCCTTGGGTTTGTTGCCATCTGCGTCCTTGGCCTCTTTGCCAGACAAGAACACCGCATTTGGTTTGTACG
AACCATGCCACGGTTCTGCTCCAGATTTGCCAAAGAATAAGGTCAACCCTATCGCCACTATCTTGTCTGC
TGCAATGATGTTGAAATTGTCATTGAACTTGCCTGAAGAAGGTAAGGCCATTGAAGATGCAGTTAAAAAG
GTTTTGGATGCAGGTATCAGAACTGGTGATTTAGGTGGTTCCAACAGTACCACCGAAGTCGGTGATGCTG
TCGCCGAAGAAGTTAAGAAAATCCATAACTTCGTATAGCATACATTATACGAAGTTATCCCGGGTACCGA
GCTCGAATTCATCACGTGCTATAAAAATAATTATAATTTAAATTTTTTAATATAAATATATAAATTAAAA
ATAGAAAGTAAAAAAAGAAATTAAAGAAAAAATAGTTTTTGTTTTCCGAAGATGTAAAAGACTCTAGGGG
GATCGCCAACAAATACTACCTTTTATCTTGCTCTTCCTGCTCTCAGGTATTAATGCCGAATTGTTTCATC
TTGTCTGTGTAGAAGACCACACACGAAAATCCTGTGATTTTACATTTTACTTATCGTTAATCGAATGTAT
ATCTATTTAATCTGCTTTTCTTGTCTAATAAATATATATGTAAAGTACGCTTTTTGTTGAAATTTTTTAA
ACCTTTGTTTATTTTTTTTTCTTCATTCCGTAACTCTTCTACCTTCTTTATTTACTTTCTAAAATCCAAA
TACAAAACATAAAAATAAATAAACACAGAGTAAATTCCCAAATTATTCCATCATTAAAAGATACGAGGCG
CGTGTAAGTTACGAATTCGTAATCATGGTCATAGCTGTTTCCTGTGTGAAATTGTTATCCGCTCACAATT
CCACACAACATACGAGCCGGAAGCATAAAGTGTAAAGCCTGGGGTGCCTAATGAGTGAGCTAACTCACAT
TAATTGCGTTGCGCTCACTGCCCGCTTTCCAGTCGGGAAACCTGTCGTGCCAGCTGCATTAATGAATCGG
CCAACGCGCGGGGAGAGGCGGTTTGCGTATTGGGCGCTCTTCCGCTTCCTCGCTCACTGACTCGCTGCGC
TCGGTCGTTCGGCTGCGGCGAGCGGTATCAGCTCACTCAAAGGCGGTAATACGGTTATCCACAGAATCAG
GGGATAACGCAGGAAAGAACATGTGAGCAAAAGGCCAGCAAAAGGCCAGGAACCGTAAAAAGGCCGCGTT
GCTGGCGTTTTTCCATAGGCTCCGCCCCCCTGACGAGCATCACAAAAATCGACGCTCAAGTCAGAGGTGG
CGAAACCCGACAGGACTATAAAGATACCAGGCGTTTCCCCCTGGAAGCTCCCTCGTGCGCTCTCCTGTTC
CGACCCTGCCGCTTACCGGATACCTGTCCGCCTTTCTCCCTTCGGGAAGCGTGGCGCTTTCTCATAGCTC
ACGCTGTAGGTATCTCAGTTCGGTGTAGGTCGTTCGCTCCAAGCTGGGCTGTGTGCACGAACCCCCCGTT
CAGCCCGACCGCTGCGCCTTATCCGGTAACTATCGTCTTGAGTCCAACCCGGTAAGACACGACTTATCGC
CACTGGCAGCAGCCACTGGTAACAGGATTAGCAGAGCGAGGTATGTAGGCGGTGCTACAGAGTTCTTGAA
GTGGTGGCCTAACTACGGCTACACTAGAAGGACAGTATTTGGTATCTGCGCTCTGCTGAAGCCAGTTACC
TTCGGAAAAAGAGTTGGTAGCTCTTGATCCGGCAAACAAACCACCGCTGGTAGCGGTGGTTTTTTTGTTT
GCAAGCAGCAGATTACGCGCAGAAAAAAAGGATCTCAAGAAGATCCTTTGATCTTTTCTACGGGGTCTGA
CGCTCAGTGGAACGAAAACTCACGTTAAGGGATTTTGGTCATGAGATTATCAAAAAGGATCTTCACCTAG
ATCCTTTTAAATTAAAAATGAAGTTTTAAATCAATCTAAAGTATATATGAGTAAACTTGGTCTGACAGTT
ACCAATGCTTAATCAGTGAGGCACCTATCTCAGCGATCTGTCTATTTCGTTCATCCATAGTTGCCTGACT
CCCCGTCGTGTAGATAACTACGATACGGGAGGGCTTACCATCTGGCCCCAGTGCTGCAATGATACCGCGA
GACCCACGCTCACCGGCTCCAGATTTATCAGCAATAAACCAGCCAGCCGGAAGGGCCGAGCGCAGAAGTG
GTCCTGCAACTTTATCCGCCTCCATCCAGTCTATTAATTGTTGCCGGGAAGCTAGAGTAAGTAGTTCGCC
AGTTAATAGTTTGCGCAACGTTGTTGCCATTGCTACAGGCATCGTGGTGTCACGCTCGTCGTTTGGTATG
GCTTCATTCAGCTCCGGTTCCCAACGATCAAGGCGAGTTACATGATCCCCCATGTTGTGCAAAAAAGCGG
TTAGCTCCTTCGGTCCTCCGATCGTTGTCAGAAGTAAGTTGGCCGCAGTGTTATCACTCATGGTTATGGC
AGCACTGCATAATTCTCTTACTGTCATGCCATCCGTAAGATGCTTTTCTGTGACTGGTGAGTACTCAACC
AAGTCATTCTGAGAATAGTGTATGCGGCGACCGAGTTGCTCTTGCCCGGCGTCAATACGGGATAATACCG
CGCCACATAGCAGAACTTTAAAAGTGCTCATCATTGGAAAACGTTCTTCGGGGCGAAAACTCTCAAGGAT
CTTACCGCTGTTGAGATCCAGTTCGATGTAACCCACTCGTGCACCCAACTGATCTTCAGCATCTTTTACT
TTCACCAGCGTTTCTGGGTGAGCAAAAACAGGAAGGCAAAATGCCGCAAAAAAGGGAATAAGGGCGACAC
GGAAATGTTGAATACTCATACTCTTCCTTTTTCAATATTACCGCGAATCCTTACATCACACCCAATCCCC
CACAAGTGATCCCCCACACACCATAGCTTCAAAATGTTTCTACTCCTTTTTTACTCTTCCAGATTTTCTC
GGACTCCGCGCATCGCCGTACCACTTCAAAACACCCAAGCACAGCATACTAAATTTCCCCTCTTTCTTCC
TCTAGGGTGTCGTTAATTACCCGTACTAAAGGTTTGGAAAAGAAAAAAGAGACCGCCTCGTTTCTTTTTC
TTCGTCGAAAAAGGCAATAAAAATTTTTATCACGTTTCTTTTTCTTGAAAATTTTTTTTTTTGATTTTTT
TCTCTTTCGATGACCTCCCATTGATATTTAAGTTAATAAACGGTCTTCAATTTCTCAAGTTTCAGTTTCA
TTTTTCTTGTTCTATTACAACTTTTTTTACTTCTTGCTCATTAGAAAGAAAGCATAGCAATCTAATCTAA
GTTTTAATTACAAAACTAGTGATATCTGCGCACTCGAGTCATGTAATTAGTTATGTCACGCTTACATTCA
CGCCCTCCCCCCACATCCGCTCTAACCGAAAAGGAAGGAGTTAGACAACCTGAAGTCTAGGTCCCTATTT
ATTTTTTTATAGTTATGTTAGTATTAAGAACGTTATTTATATTTCAAATTTTTCTTTTTTTTCTGTACAG
ACGCGTGTACGCATGTAACATTATACTGAAAACCTTGCTTGAGAAGGTTTTGGGACGCTCGAAGGCTTTA
ATTTGCGGCCAATATTATTGAAGCATTTATCAGGGTTATTGTCTCATGAGCGGATACATATTTGAATGTA
TTTAGAAAAATAAACAAATAGGGGTTCCGCGCACATTTCCCCGAAAAGTGCCACCTGACGTCTAAGAAAC
CATTATTATCATGACATTAACCTATAAAAATAGGCGTATCACGAGGCCCTTTCGTC
