>Addgene plasmid #26839 | pXP322 | addgene partial sequence | sequence record 33072 | 26839 with M13pUC-fwd
CCCGGGATAACTTCGTATAGCATACATTATACGAAGTTATTAACCATTATTTTTTTCCTCAACATAACGA
GAACACACAGGGGCGCTATCGCACAGAATCAAATTCGATGACTGGAAATTTTTTGTTAATTTCAGAGGTC
GCCTGACGCATATACCTTTTTCAACTGAAAAATTGGGAGAAAAAGGAAAGGTGAGAGCGCCGGAACCGGC
TTTTCATATAGAATAGAGAAGCGTTCATGACTAAATGCTTGCATCACAATACTTGAAGTTGACAATATTA
TTTAAGGACCTATTGTTTTTCCAATAGGTGGTTAGCAATCGTCTTACTTTCTAACTTTTCTTACCTTTTA
CATTTCAGCAATATATATATATATTTCAAGGATATACCATTCTAATGTCTGCCCCTAAGAAGATCGTCGT
TTTGCCAGGTGACCACGTTGGTCAAGAAATCACAGCCGAAGCCATTAAGGTTCTTAAAGCTATTTCTGAT
GTTCGTTCCAATGTCAAGTTCGATTTCGAAAATCATTTAATTGGTGGTGCTGCTATCGAAGCTACAGGTG
TCCCACTTCCAGATGAGGCGCTGGAAGCCTCCAAGAAGGCTGATGCCGTTTTGTTAGGTGCTGTGGGTGG
TCCTAAATGGGGTACAGGTAGTGTTAGACCTGAACAAGGTTTACTAAAAATCCGTAAAGAACTTCAATTG
TACGCCAACTTAAGACCATGTAACTTTGCATCCGACTCTCTTTTAGACTTATCTCCAATCAAGCCACAAT
TTGCTAAAGGTACTGACTTCGTTGTTGTCAGAGAATTAGTGGGAGGTATTTACTTTGGTAAGAGAAAG
